>Addgene plasmid #180519 | KTK_010 | addgene full sequence | sequence record 359513 | Addgene NGS Result
TGACTGCGTATTGGACCGTCCGCAAAGAACGTCCGATGAGCTTGGAAAGTGTTTTCTGGCTGACCACCAC
GGCGTTCTGGTGGCCCATCTGCGCCACGAGGTGATGCAGCAGCATTGCCGCCGTGGGTTTCCTCGCAATA
AGCCCGGCCCACGCCTCATGCGCTTTGCGTTCCGTTTGCACCCAGTGACCGGGCTTGTTCTTGGCTTGAA
TGCCGATTTCTCTGGACTGCGTGGCCATGCTTATCTCCATGCGGTAGGGGTGCCGCACGGTTGCGGCACC
ATGCGCAATCAGCTGCAACTTTTCGGCAGCGCGACAACAATTATGCGTTGCGTAAAAGTGGCAGTCAATT
ACAGATTTTCTTTAACCTACGCAATGAGCTATTGCGGGGGGTGCCGCAATGAGCTGTTGCGTACCCCCCT
TTTTTAAGTTGTTGATTTTTAAGTCTTTCGCATTTCGCCCTATATCTAGTTCTTTGGTGCCCAAAGAAGG
GCACCCCTGCGGGGTTCCCCCACGCCTTCGGCGCGGCTCCCCCTCCGGCAAAAAGTGGCCCCTCCGGGGC
TTGTTGATCGACTGCGCGGCCTTCGGCCTTGCCCAAGGTGGCGCTGCCCCCTTGGAACCCCCGCACTCGC
CGCCGTGAGGCTCGGGGGGCAGGCGGGCGGGCTTCGCCCTTCGACTGCCCCCACTCGCATAGGCTTGGGT
CGTTCCAGGCGCGTCAAGGCCAAGCCGCTGCGCGGTCGCTGCGCGAGCCTTGACCCGCCTTCCACTTGGT
GTCCAACCGGCAAGCGAAGCGCGCAGGCCGCAGGCCGGAGGCTTTTCCCCAGAGAAAATTAAAAAAATTG
ATGGGGCAAGGCCGCAGGCCGCGCAGTTGGAGCCGGTGGGTATGTGGTCGAAGGCTGGGTAGCCGGTGGG
CAATCCCTGTGGTCAAGCTCGTGGGCAGGCGCAGCCTGTCCATCAGCTTGTCCAGCAGGGTTGTCCACGG
GCCGAGCGAAGCGAGCCAGCCGGTGGCCGCTCGCGGCCATCGTCCACATATCCACGGGCTGGCAAGGGAG
CGCAGCGACCGCGCAGGGCGAAGCCCGGAGAGCAAGCCCGTAGGGGGGGCGCGCCCAGCTGTCTAGGGCG
GCGGATTTGTCCTACTCAGGAGAGCGTTCACCGACAAACAACAGATAAAACGAAAGGCCCAGTCTTTCGA
CTGAGCCTTTCGTTTTATTTGATGCCTTTAATTAAGAAGACGGCCCTGACCTGAGACCGGCAGTGAGCGC
AACGCAATTAATGTGAGTTAGCTCACTCATTAGGCACCCCAGGCTTTACACTTTATGCTTCCGGCTCGTA
TGTTGTGTGGAATTGTGAGCGGATAACAATTTCACACAGGAAACAGCTATGACCATGATTACGCCAAGCT
TGCATGCCTGCAGGTCGACTCTAGAGGATCCCCGGGTACCGAGCTCGAATTCACTGGCCGTCGTTTTACA
ACGTCGTGACTGGGAAAACCCTGGCGTTACCCAACTTAATCGCCTTGCAGCACATCCCCCTTTCGCCAGC
TGGCGTAATAGCGAAGAGGCCCGCACCGATCGCCCTTCCCAACAGTTGCGCAGCCTGAATGGCGAATGGC
GCCTGATGCGGTATTTTCTCCTTACGCATCTGTGCGGTATTTCACACCGCATATGGTGCACTCTCAGTAC
AATCTGCTCTGATGCCGCATAAGGTCTCAAACGCCGAGGGTCTTCACTAGTCTTGGACTCCTGTTGATAG
ATCCAGTAATGACCTCAGAACTCCATCTGGATTTGTTCAGAACGCTCGGTTGCCGCCGGGCGTTTTTTAT
TGGTGAGAATCCAGGGGTCCCCAATAATTACGATTTAAATTGGCGAAAATGAGACGTTGATCGGCACGTA
AGAGGTTCCAACTTTCACCATAATGAAATAAGATCACTACCGGGCGTATTTTTTGAGTTATCGAGATTTT
CAGGAGCTAAGGAAGCTAAAATGGAGAAAAAAATCACTGGATATACCACCGTTGATATATCCCAATGGCA
TCGTAAAGAACATTTTGAGGCATTTCAGTCAGTTGCTCAATGTACCTATAACCAGACCGTTCAGCTGGAT
ATTACGGCCTTTTTAAAGACCGTAAAGAAAAATAAGCACAAGTTTTATCCGGCCTTTATTCACATTCTTG
CCCGCCTGATGAATGCTCATCCGGAATTTCGTATGGCAATGAAAGACGGTGAGCTGGTGATATGGGATAG
TGTTCACCCTTGTTACACCGTTTTCCATGAGCAAACTGAAACGTTTTCATCGCTCTGGAGTGAATACCAC
GACGATTTCCGGCAGTTTCTACACATATATTCGCAAGATGTGGCGTGTTACGGTGAAAACCTGGCCTATT
TCCCTAAAGGGTTTATTGAGAATATGTTTTTCGTCTCAGCCAATCCCTGGGTGAGTTTCACCAGTTTTGA
TTTAAACGTGGCCAATATGGACAACTTCTTCGCCCCCGTTTTCACCATGGGCAAATATTATACGCAAGGC
GACAAGGTGCTGATGCCGCTGGCGATTCAGGTTCATCATGCCGTTTGTGATGGCTTCCATGTCGGCAGAA
TGCTTAATGAATTACAACAGTACTGCGATGAGTGGCAGGGCGGGGCGTAATTTGACTTTTGTCCTTTTCC
GCTGCATAACCCTGCTTCGGGGTCATTATAGCGATTTTTTCGGTATATCCATCCTTTTTCGCACGATATA
CAGGATTTTGCCAAAGGGTTCGTGTAGACTTTCCTTGGTGTATCCAACGGCGTCAGCCGGGCAGGATAGG
TGAAGTAGGCCCACCCGCGAGCGGGTGTTCCTTCTTCACTGTCCCTTATTCGCACCTGGCGGTGCTCAAC
GGGAATCCTGCTCTGCGAGGCTGGCCGTAGGCCGGCCCTACCGGCGCGGCAGCGTTACCCGTGTCGGCGG
CTCCAACGGCTCGCCATCGTCCAGAAAACACGGCTCATCGGGCATCGGCAGGCGCTGCTGCCCGCGCCGT
TCCCATTCCTCCGTTTCGGTCAAGGCTGGCAGGTCTGGTTCCATGCCCGGAATGCCGGGCTGGCTGGGCG
GCTCCTCGCCGGGGCCGGTCGGTAGTTGCTGCTCGCCCGGATACAGGGTCGGGATGCGGCGCAGGTCGCC
ATGCCCCAACAGCGATTCGTCCTGGTCGTCGTGATCAACCACCACGGCGGCACTGAACACCGACAGGCGC
AACTGGTCGCGGGGCTGGCCCCACGCCACGCGGTCATTGACCACGTAGGCCGACACGGTGCCGGGGCCGT
TGAGCTTCACGACGGAGATCCAGCGCTCGGCCACCAAGTCCT
Features (pLannotate 1.2.2; 13 found; start..end, strand, type, name):
    239..1010    -  rep_origin     pBBR1 oriV: replication origin of the broad-host-range plasmid pBBR1 from Bordetella bronchiseptica; requires the pBBR1 Rep protein for replication
   1125..1211    -  terminator     rrnB T1 terminator: Escherichia coli rrnB; transcription terminator T1 from the E. coli rrnB gene
   1269..1290    +  protein_bind   CAP binding site: CAP binding activates transcription in the presence of cAMP. E. coli catabolite activator protein
   1305..1335    +  promoter       lac promoter: promoter for the E. coli lac operon
   1343..1359    +  protein_bind   lac operator: The lac repressor binds to the lac operator to inhibit transcription in E. coli. This inhibition can be relieved by adding lactose or isopropyl-β-D-thiogalactopyranoside (IPTG). lac repressor encoded by lacI
   1396..1452    -  misc_feature   MCS: pUC18/19 multiple cloning site
   1449..1606    +  CDS            lacZα (fragment): LacZα fragment of β-galactosidase; lacZ fragment
   1612..1701    -  misc_feature   bom (fragment): basis of mobility region from pBR322
   1736..1830    +  terminator     lambda t0 terminator: transcription terminator from phage lambda
   1878..1980    +  promoter       cat promoter: promoter of the E. coli cat gene encoding chloramphenicol acetyltransferase
   1981..2637    +  CDS            cat: CAT_ECOLX - Experimental evidence at protein level: Swiss-Prot protein existence level 1. This enzyme is an effector of chloramphenicol resistance in bacteria. From Escherichia coli. This protein is used as a marker in many commonly used cloning vectors, such as pACYC184.
   2789..2897    +  oriT           oriT: incP origin of transfer
   2908..238     -  CDS            pBBR1 Rep (across the origin): replication protein for the broad-host-range plasmid pBBR1 from Bordetella bronchiseptica
