[The description below was written by a language model from this plasmid's Addgene catalogue record and pLannotate feature annotations shown in this document.]
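Description:
KTK_010 is an empty destination backbone from the Komagataeibacter Tool Kit, a modular Golden Gate cloning system built for assembling multigene constructs in cellulose-producing bacteria. It is derived from pSEVA331, a broad-host-range bacterial vector, and the annotated sequence (about 3.3 kb) shows the expected SEVA architecture. This comprises the pBBR1 oriV with its cognate Rep protein gene, which together support replication in diverse Gram-negative hosts, a chloramphenicol acetyltransferase (cat) gene under its own promoter for selection, and an incP oriT that allows conjugative transfer when mobilisation functions are supplied in trans. The plasmid is listed as low copy and is maintained in E. coli under chloramphenicol selection. According to the depositor, a BpiI recognition site was removed from the replication protein coding sequence, presumably so that this Type IIS enzyme can be used in assemblies without cutting the backbone.

No gene of interest is carried. In place of the original multiple cloning site there is a LacZ dropout transcription unit, annotated as a CAP binding site, lac promoter and lac operator driving a lacZα fragment that includes a pUC-type polylinker. This unit sits between the rrnB T1 and lambda t0 terminators, which insulate the cargo region. The depositor describes the cassette as constitutive and flanked by KTK Golden Gate overhangs for "D1.2" cloning; the overhangs and Type IIS sites themselves are not annotated in the feature table. In use, an incoming assembly replaces the lacZα cassette, so correct clones can be told from uncut backbone by blue/white screening in an α-complementing strain. The record does not further define the D1.2 position within the toolkit hierarchy.
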