Addgene plasmid #180519: KTK_010
Purpose: (Empty Backbone) Empty backbone for D1.2 cloning, contains LacZ dropout
Depositing lab: Tom Ellis. Depositing organization: Imperial College London. Publication: Komagataeibacter Tool Kit (KTK): A Modular Cloning System for Multigene Constructs and Programmed Protein Secretion from Cellulose Producing Bacteria. Goosens VJ, Walker KT, Aragon SM, Singh A, Senthivel VR, Dekker L, Caro-Astorga J, Buat MLA, Song W, Lee KY, Ellis T. ACS Synth Biol. 2021 Dec 17;10(12):3422-3434. doi: 10.1021/acssynbio.1c00358. Epub 2021 Nov 12. PubMed 34767345.
Backbone
  Vector backbone: pSEVA331
  Vector type: Bacterial Expression
Growth in bacteria
  Bacterial resistance: Chloramphenicol, 25 μg/mL
  Growth temperature: 37°C
  Growth strain: DH5alpha
  Copy number: Low Copy
Gene/Insert
  Gene/Insert name: None
Terms and licenses: Academic/Nonprofit Terms; Industry Terms: Not Available to Industry
Depositor comments: Bpi I restriction site removed from replication protein coding gene. MCS replaced with Consitutive LacZ drop out TU with KTK GG overhands for D1.2 cloning. Read the preprint at https://www.biorxiv.org/content/10.1101/2021.06.09.447691v1.full
How to cite: KTK_010 was a gift from Tom Ellis (Addgene plasmid # 180519 ; http://n2t.net/addgene:180519 ; RRID:Addgene_180519)
